>Addgene plasmid #144605 | TFORF3129 | addgene full sequence | sequence record 346761 | Addgene NGS Result
GGCTCCGGTGCCCGTCAGTGGGCAGAGCGCACATCGCCCACAGTCCCCGAGAAGTTGGGGGGAGGGGTCG
GCAATTGAACCGGTGCCTAGAGAAGGTGGCGCGGGGTAAACTGGGAAAGTGATGTCGTGTACTGGCTCCG
CCTTTTTCCCGAGGGTGGGGGAGAACCGTATATAAGTGCAGTAGTCGCCGTGAACGTTCTTTTTCGCAAC
GGGTTTGCCGCCAGAACACAGGTAAGTGCCGTGTGTGGTTCCCGCGGGCCTGGCCTCTTTACGGGTTATG
GCCCTTGCGTGCCTTGAATTACTTCCACCTGGCTGCAGTACGTGATTCTTGATCCCGAGCTTCGGGTTGG
AAGTGGGTGGGAGAGTTCGAGGCCTTGCGCTTAAGGAGCCCCTTCGCCTCGTGCTTGAGTTGAGGCCTGG
CCTGGGCGCTGGGGCCGCCGCGTGCGAATCTGGTGGCACCTTCGCGCCTGTCTCGCTGCTTTCGATAAGT
CTCTAGCCATTTAAAATTTTTGATGACCTGCTGCGACGCTTTTTTTCTGGCAAGATAGTCTTGTAAATGC
GGGCCAAGATCTGCACACTGGTATTTCGGTTTTTGGGGCCGCGGGCGGCGACGGGGCCCGTGCGTCCCAG
CGCACATGTTCGGCGAGGCGGGGCCTGCGAGCGCGGCCACCGAGAATCGGACGGGGGTAGTCTCAAGCTG
GCCGGCCTGCTCTGGTGCCTGGCCTCGCGCCGCCGTGTATCGCCCCGCCCTGGGCGGCAAGGCTGGCCCG
GTCGGCACCAGTTGCGTGAGCGGAAAGATGGCCGCTTCCCGGCCCTGCTGCAGGGAGCTCAAAATGGAGG
ACGCGGCGCTCGGGAGAGCGGGCGGGTGAGTCACCCACACAAAGGAAAAGGGCCTTTCCGTCCTCAGCCG
TCGCTTCATGTGACTCCACGGAGTACCGGGCGCCGTCCAGGCACCTCGATTAGTTCTCGAGCTTTTGGAG
TACGTCGTCTTTAGGTTGGGGGGAGGGGTTTTATGCGATGGAGTTTCCCCACACTGAGTGGGTGGAGACT
GAAGTTAGGCCAGCTTGGCACTTGATGTAATTCTCCTTGGAATTTGCCCTTTTTGAGTTTGGATCTTGGT
TCATTCTCAAGCCTCAGACAGTGGTTCAAAGTTTTTTTCTTCCATTTCAGGTGTCGTGAGGCTAGCATCG
ATTGATCAACAAGTTTGTACAAAAAAGTTGGCACCATGTTCAGGACCAAACGATCTGCGCTCGTCCGGCG
TCTCTGGAGGAGCCGTGCGCCCGGCGGCGAGGACGAGGAGGAGGGCGCAGGGGGAGGTGGAGGAGGAGGC
GAGCTGCGGGGAGAAGGGGCGACGGACAGCCGAGCGCATGGGGCCGGTGGCGGCGGCCCGGGCAGGGCTG
GATGCTGCCTGGGCAAGGCGGTGCGAGGTGCCAAAGGTCACCACCATCCCCACCCGCCAGCCGCGGGCGC
CGGCGCGGCCGGGGGCGCCGAGGCGGATCTGAAGGCGCTCACGCACTCGGTGCTCAAGAAACTGAAGGAG
CGGCAGCTGGAGCTGCTGCTCCAGGCCGTGGAGTCCCGCGGCGGGACGCGCACCGCGTGCCTCCTGCTGC
CCGGCCGCCTGGACTGCAGGCTGGGCCCGGGGGCGCCCGCCGGCGCGCAGCCTGCGCAGCCGCCCTCGTC
CTACTCGCTCCCCCTCCTGCTGTGCAAAGTGTTCAGGTGGCCGGATCTCAGGCATTCCTCGGAAGTCAAG
AGGCTGTGTTGCTGTGAATCTTACGGGAAGATCAACCCCGAGCTGGTGTGCTGCAACCCCCATCACCTTA
GCCGACTCTGCGAACTAGAGTCTCCCCCCCCTCCTTACTCCAGATACCCGATGGATTTTCTCAAACCAAC
TGCAGACTGTCCAGATGCTGTGCCTTCCTCCGCTGAAACAGGGGGAACGAATTATCTGGCCCCTGGGGGG
CTTTCAGATTCCCAACTTCTTCTGGAGCCTGGGGATCGGTCACACTGGTGCGTGGTGGCATACTGGGAGG
AGAAGACGAGAGTGGGGAGGCTCTACTGTGTCCAGGAGCCCTCTCTGGATATCTTCTATGATCTACCTCA
GGGGAATGGCTTTTGCCTCGGACAGCTCAATTCGGACAACAAGAGTCAGCTGGTGCAGAAGGTGCGGAGC
AAAATCGGCTGCGGCATCCAGCTGACGCGGGAGGTGGATGGTGTGTGGGTGTACAACCGCAGCAGTTACC
CCATCTTCATCAAGTCCGCCACACTGGACAACCCGGACTCCAGGACGCTGTTGGTACACAAGGTGTTCCC
CGGTTTCTCCATCAAGGCTTTCGACTACGAGAAGGCGTACAGCCTGCAGCGGCCCAATGACCACGAGTTT
ATGCAGCAGCCGTGGACGGGCTTTACCGTGCAGATCAGCTTTGTGAAGGGCTGGGGCCAGTGCTACACCC
GCCAGTTCATCAGCAGCTGCCCGTGCTGGCTAGAGGTCATCTTCAACAGCCGGTTGCCAACTTTCTTGTA
CAAAGTGGTTGATATCGGTAAGCCTATCCCTAACCCTCTCCTCGGTCTCGATTCTACGTAGTAATGAACT
AGTCCGTAACTTGAAAGTATTTCGATTTCTTGGCTTTATATATCTTGTGGAAAGGACGATCAGATTCTGT
TACAGAAGTAAAAACGCGTTAAGTCGACAATCAACCTCTGGATTACAAAATTTGTGAAAGATTGACTGGT
ATTCTTAACTATGTTGCTCCTTTTACGCTATGTGGATACGCTGCTTTAATGCCTTTGTATCATGCTATTG
CTTCCCGTATGGCTTTCATTTTCTCCTCCTTGTATAAATCCTGGTTGCTGTCTCTTTATGAGGAGTTGTG
GCCCGTTGTCAGGCAACGTGGCGTGGTGTGCACTGTGTTTGCTGACGCAACCCCCACTGGTTGGGGCATT
GCCACCACCTGTCAGCTCCTTTCCGGGACTTTCGCTTTCCCCCTCCCTATTGCCACGGCGGAACTCATCG
CCGCCTGCCTTGCCCGCTGCTGGACAGGGGCTCGGCTGTTGGGCACTGACAATTCCGTGGTGTTGTCGGG
GAAATCATCGTCCTTTCCTTGGCTGCTCGCCTGTGTTGCCACCTGGATTCTGCGCGGGACGTCCTTCTGC
TACGTCCCTTCGGCCCTCAATCCAGCGGACCTTCCTTCCCGCGGCCTGCTGCCGGCTCTGCGGCCTCTTC
CGCGTCTTCGCCTTCGCCCTCAGACGAGTCGGATCTCCCTTTGGGCCGCCTCCCCGCGTCGACTTTAAGA
CCAATGACTTACAAGGCAGCTGTAGATCTTAGCCACTTTTTAAAAGAAAAGGGGGGACTGGAAGGGCTAA
TTCACTCCCAACGAAGACAAGATCTGCTTTTTGCTTGTACTGGGTCTCTCTGGTTAGACCAGATCTGAGC
CTGGGAGCTCTCTGGCTAACTAGGGAACCCACTGCTTAAGCCTCAATAAAGCTTGCCTTGAGTGCTTCAA
GTAGTGTGTGCCCGTCTGTTGTGTGACTCTGGTAACTAGAGATCCCTCAGACCCTTTTAGTCAGTGTGGA
AAATCTCTAGCAGTACGTATAGTAGTTCATGTCATCTTATTATTCAGTATTTATAACTTGCAAAGAAATG
AATATCAGAGAGTGAGAGGAACTTGTTTATTGCAGCTTATAATGGTTACAAATAAAGCAATAGCATCACA
AATTTCACAAATAAAGCATTTTTTTCACTGCATTCTAGTTGTGGTTTGTCCAAACTCATCAATGTATCTT
ATCATGTCTGGCTCTAGCTATCCCGCCCCTAACTCCGCCCATCCCGCCCCTAACTCCGCCCAGTTCCGCC
CATTCTCCGCCCCATGGCTGACTAATTTTTTTTATTTATGCAGAGGCCGAGGCCGCCTCGGCCTCTGAGC
TATTCCAGAAGTAGTGAGGAGGCTTTTTTGGAGGCCTAGGGACGTACCCAATTCGCCCTATAGTGAGTCG
TATTACGCGCGCTCACTGGCCGTCGTTTTACAACGTCGTGACTGGGAAAACCCTGGCGTTACCCAACTTA
ATCGCCTTGCAGCACATCCCCCTTTCGCCAGCTGGCGTAATAGCGAAGAGGCCCGCACCGATCGCCCTTC
CCAACAGTTGCGCAGCCTGAATGGCGAATGGG
[124 nt withheld, positions 4163-4286]
C
[91 nt withheld, positions 4288-4378]
A
[49 nt withheld, positions 4380-4428]
CCTTTGACGTTGGAGTCCACGTTCTTT
[37 nt withheld, positions 4456-4492]
ACCCTATCTCGGTCTATTCTTTTGATTTATAAGGGATTTTGCCGATTTCGGCCTATTGGTTAAAAAATGA
GCTGATTTAACAAAAATTTAACGCGAATTTTAACAAAATATTAACGCTTACAATTTAGGTGGCACTTTTC
GGGGAAATGTGCGCGGAACCCCTATTTGTTTATTTTTCTAAATACATTCAAATATGTATCCGCTCATGAG
ACAATAACCCTGATAAATGCTTCAATAATATTGAAAAAGGAAGAGTATGAGTATTCAACATTTCCGTGTC
GCCCTTATTCCCTTTTTTGCGGCATTTTGCCTTCCTGTTTTTGCTCACCCAGAAACGCTGGTGAAAGTAA
AAGATGCTGAAGATCAGTTGGGTGCACGAGTGGGTTACATCGAACTGGATCTCAACAGCGGTAAGATCCT
TGAGAGTTTTCGCCCCGAAGAACGTTTTCCAATGATGAGCACTTTTAAAGTTCTGCTATGTGGCGCGGTA
TTATCCCGTATTGACGCCGGGCAAGAGCAACTCGGTCGCCGCATACACTATTCTCAGAATGACTTGGTTG
AGTACTCACCAGTCACAGAAAAGCATCTTACGGATGGCATGACAGTAAGAGAATTATGCAGTGCTGCCAT
AACCATGAGTGATAACACTGCGGCCAACTTACTTCTGACAACGATCGGAGGACCGAAGGAGCTAACCGCT
TTTTTGCACAACATGGGGGATCATGTAACTCGCCTTGATCGTTGGGAACCGGAGCTGAATGAAGCCATAC
CAAACGACGAGCGTGACACCACGATGCCTGTAGCAATGGCAACAACGTTGCGCAAACTATTAACTGGCGA
ACTACTTACTCTAGCTTCCCGGCAACAATTAATAGACTGGATGGAGGCGGATAAAGTTGCAGGACCACTT
CTGCGCTCGGCCCTTCCGGCTGGCTGGTTTATTGCTGATAAATCTGGAGCCGGTGAGCGTGGGTCTCGCG
GTATCATTGCAGCACTGGGGCCAGATGGTAAGCCCTCCCGTATCGTAGTTATCTACACGACGGGGAGTCA
GGCAACTATGGATGAACGAAATAGACAGATCGCTGAGATAGGTGCCTCACTGATTAAGCATTGGTAACTG
TCAGACCAAGTTTACTCATATATACTTTAGATTGATTTAAAACTTCATTTTTAATTTAAAAGGATCTAGG
TGAAGATCCTTTTTGATAATCTCATGACCAAAATCCCTTAACGTGAGTTTTCGTTCCACTGAGCGTCAGA
CCCCGTAGAAAAGATCAAAGGATCTTCTTGAGATCCTTTTTTTCTGCGCGTAATCTGCTGCTTGCAAACA
AAAAAACCACCGCTACCAGCGGTGGTTTGTTTGCCGGATCAAGAGCTACCAACTCTTTTTCCGAAGGTAA
CTGGCTTCAGCAGAGCGCAGATACCAAATACTGTTCTTCTAGTGTAGCCGTAGTTAGGCCACCACTTCAA
GAACTCTGTAGCACCGCCTACATACCTCGCTCTGCTAATCCTGTTACCAGTGGCTGCTGCCAGTGGCGAT
AAGTCGTGTCTTACCGGGTTGGACTCAAGACGATAGTTACCGGATAAGGCGCAGCGGTCGGGCTGAACGG
GGGGTTCGTGCACACAGCCCAGCTTGGAGCGAACGACCTACACCGAACTGAGATACCTACAGCGTGAGCT
ATGAGAAAGCGCCACGCTTCCCGAAGGGAGAAAGGCGGACAGGTATCCGGTAAGCGGCAGGGTCGGAACA
GGAGAGCGCACGAGGGAGCTTCCAGGGGGAAACGCCTGGTATCTTTATAGTCCTGTCGGGTTTCGCCACC
TCTGACTTGAGCGTCGATTTTTGTGATGCTCGTCAGGGGGGCGGAGCCTATGGAAAAACGCCAGCAACGC
GGCCTTTTTACGGTTCCTGGCCTTTTGCTGGCCTTTTGCTCACATGTTCTTTCCTGCGTTATCCCCTGAT
TCTGTGGATAACCGTATTACCGCCTTTGAGTGAGCTGATACCGCTCGCCGCAGCCGAACGACCGAGCGCA
GCGAGTCAGTGAGCGAGGAAGCGGAAGAGCGCCCAATACGCAAACCGCCTCTCCCCGCGCGTTGGCCGAT
TCATTAATGCAGCTGGCACGACAGGTTTCCCGACTGGAAAGCGGGCAGTGAGCGCAACGCAATTAATGTG
AGTTAGCTCACTCATTAGGCACCCCAGGCTTTACACTTTATGCTTCCGGCTCGTATGTTGTGTGGAATTG
TGAGCGGATAACAATTTCACACAGGAAACAGCTATGACCATGATTACGCCAAGCGCGCAATTAACCCTCA
CTAAAGGGAACAAAAGCTGGAGCTGCAAGCTTAATGTAGTCTTATGCAATACTCTTGTAGTCTTGCAACA
TGGTAACGATGAGTTAGCAACATGCCTTACAAGGAGAGAAAAAGCACCGTGCATGCCGATTGGTGGAAGT
AAGGTGGTACGATCGTGCCTTATTAGGAAGGCAACAGACGGGTCTGACATGGATTGGACGAACCACTGAA
TTGCCGCATTGCAGAGATATTGTATTTAAGTGCCTAGCTCGATACATAAACGGGTCTCTCTGGTTAGACC
AGATCTGAGCCTGGGAGCTCTCTGGCTAACTAGGGAACCCACTGCTTAAGCCTCAATAAAGCTTGCCTTG
AGTGCTTCAAGTAGTGTGTGCCCGTCTGTTGTGTGACTCTGGTAACTAGAGATCCCTCAGACCCTTTTAG
TCAGTGTGGAAAATCTCTAGCAGTGGCGCCCGAACAGGGACTTGAAAGCGAAAGGGAAACCAGAGGAGCT
CTCTCGACGCAGGACTCGGCTTGCTGAAGCGCGCACGGCAAGAGGCGAGGGGCGGCGACTGGTGAGTACG
CCAAAAATTTTGACTAGCGGAGGCTAGAAGGAGAGAGATGGGTGCGAGAGCGTCAGTATTAAGCGGGGGA
GAATTAGATCGCGATGGGAAAAAATTCGGTTAAGGCCAGGGGGAAAGAAAAAATATAAATTAAAACATAT
AGTATGGGCAAGCAGGGAGCTAGAACGATTCGCAGTTAATCCTGGCCTGTTAGAAACATCAGAAGGCTGT
AGACAAATACTGGGACAGCTACAACCATCCCTTCAGACAGGATCAGAAGAACTTAGATCATTATATAATA
CAGTAGCAACCCTCTATTGTGTGCATCAAAGGATAGAGATAAAAGACACCAAGGAAGCTTTAGACAAGAT
AGAGGAAGAGCAAAACAAAAGTAAGACCACCGCACAGCAAGCGGCCGCTGATCTTCAGACCTGGAGGAGG
AGATATGAGGGACAATTGGAGAAGTGAATTATATAAATATAAAGTAGTAAAAATTGAACCATTAGGAGTA
GCACCCACCAAGGCAAAGAGAAGAGTGGTGCAGAGAGAAAAAAGAGCAGTGGGAATAGGAGCTTTGTTCC
TTGGGTTCTTGGGAGCAGCAGGAAGCACTATGGGCGCAGCGTCAATGACGCTGACGGTACAGGCCAGACA
ATTATTGTCTGGTATAGTGCAGCAGCAGAACAATTTGCTGAGGGCTATTGAGGCGCAACAGCATCTGTTG
CAACTCACAGTCTGGGGCATCAAGCAGCTCCAGGCAAGAATCCTGGCTGTGGAAAGATACCTAAAGGATC
AACAGCTCCTGGGGATTTGGGGTTGCTCTGGAAAACTCATTTGCACCACTGCTGTGCCTTGGAATGCTAG
TTGGAGTAATAAATCTCTGGAACAGATTTGGAATCACACGACCTGGATGGAGTGGGACAGAGAAATTAAC
AATTACACAAGCTTAATACACTCCTTAATTGAAGAATCGCAAAACCAGCAAGAAAAGAATGAACAAGAAT
TATTGGAATTAGATAAATGGGCAAGTTTGTGGAATTGGTTTAACATAACAAATTGGCTGTGGTATATAAA
ATTATTCATAATGATAGTAGGAGGCTTGGTAGGTTTAAGAATAGTTTTTGCTGTACTTTCTATAGTGAAT
AGAGTTAGGCAGGGATATTCACCATTATCGTTTCAGACCCACCTCCCAACCCCGAGGGGACCCATGCATT
GCATCTCAATTAGTCAGCAACCAGGTGTGGAAAGTCCCCAGGCTCCCCAGCAGGCAGAAGTATGCAAAGC
ATGCGTCTCAATTAGTCAGCAACCATAGTCCCGCCCCTAACTCCGCCCATCCCGCCCCTAACTCCGCCCA
GTTCCGCCCATTCTCCGCCCCATGGCTGACTAATTTTTTTTATTTATGCAGAGGCCGAGGCCGCCTCGGC
CTCTGAGCTATTCCAGAAGTAGTGAGGAGGCTTTTTTGGAGGCCTAGGCTTTTGCAAAAAGCTTTCTAGA
GGTACCACCGGAGCTTACCATGACCGAGTACAAGCCCACGGTGCGCCTCGCCACCCGCGACGACGTCCCC
AGGGCCGTACGCACCCTCGCCGCCGCGTTCGCCGACTACCCCGCCACGCGCCACACCGTCGATCCGGACC
GCCACATCGAGCGGGTCACCGAGCTGCAAGAACTCTTCCTCACGCGCGTCGGGCTCGACATCGGCAAGGT
GTGGGTCGCGGACGACGGCGCCGCCGTGGCGGTCTGGACCACGCCGGAGAGCGTCGAAGCGGGGGCGGTG
TTCGCCGAGATCGGCCCGCGCATGGCCGAGTTGAGCGGTTCCCGGCTGGCCGCGCAGCAACAGATGGAAG
GCCTCCTGGCGCCGCACCGGCCCAAGGAGCCCGCGTGGTTCCTGGCCACCGTCGGCGTCTCGCCCGACCA
CCAGGGCAAGGGTCTGGGCAGCGCCGTCGTGCTCCCCGGAGTGGAGGCGGCCGAGCGCGCCGGGGTGCCC
GCCTTCCTGGAGACCTCCGCGCCCCGCAACCTCCCCTTCTACGAGCGGCTCGGCTTCACCGTCACCGCCG
ACGTCGAGGTGCCCGAAGGACCGCGCACCTGGTGCATGACCCGCAAGCCCGGTGCCAGTTAACGAATTCT
AGATCTTGAGACAAATGGCAGTATTCATCCACAATTTTAAAAGAAAAGGGGGGATTGGGGGGTACAGTGC
AGGGGAAAGAATAGTAGACATAATAGCAACAGACATACAAACTAAAGAATTACAAAAACAAATTACAAAA
ATTCAAAATTTTCGGGTTTATTACAGGGACAGCAGAGATCCACTTTGGCGCCGGCTCGAGGCCTGCAGGT
GCAAAGATGGATAAAGTTTTAAACAGAGAGGAATCTTTGCAGCTAATGGACCTTCTAGGTCTTGAAAGGA
GTGGGAATT
Features (pLannotate 1.2.2; 34 found; start..end, strand, type, name):
      1..1179    +  promoter       EF-1α promoter: strong constitutive promoter for human elongation factor EF-1α
   1200..1217    +  protein_bind   attB1 (fragment): mutant version of attB; core recombination site for the Gateway® BP reaction BP Clonase™
   1226..2503    +  CDS            SMAD7: SMAD7_HUMAN - Also known as MADH7, MADH8. Experimental evidence at protein level: Swiss-Prot protein existence level 1. Antagonist of signaling by TGF-beta (transforming growth factor) type 1 receptor superfamily members; has been shown to inhibit TGF-beta (Transforming growth factor) and activin signaling by associating with their receptors thus preventing SMAD2 access. Functions as an adapter to recruit SMURF2 to the TGF-beta receptor complex. Also acts by recruiting the PPP1R15A-PP1 complex to TGFBR1, which promotes its dephosphorylation. Positively regulates PDPK1 kinase activity by stimul
   2511..2528    -  protein_bind   attB2 (fragment): mutant version of attB; core recombination site for the Gateway® BP reaction BP Clonase™
   2537..2578    +  CDS            V5 tag: epitope tag from simian virus 5
   2594..2647    +  promoter       U6 promoter (fragment): RNA polymerase III promoter for human U6 snRNA
   2689..3277    +  misc_feature   WPRE: woodchuck hepatitis virus posttranscriptional regulatory element
   3328..3347    +  misc_feature   cPPT/CTS (fragment): central polypurine tract and central termination sequence of HIV-1
   3349..3582    +  LTR            3' LTR (ΔU3): self-inactivating 3' long terminal repeat (LTR) from HIV-1
   3660..3781    +  polyA_signal   SV40 poly(A) signal: SV40 polyadenylation signal
   3821..3956    +  rep_origin     SV40 ori: SV40 origin of replication
   3977..3995    -  promoter       T7 promoter: promoter for bacteriophage T7 RNA polymerase
   4003..4158    +  CDS            lacZα (fragment): LacZα fragment of β-galactosidase; lacZ fragment
   4163..4591    +  rep_origin     f1 ori (sequence partly withheld): f1 bacteriophage origin of replication; arrow indicates direction of (+) strand synthesis
   4644..4748    +  promoter       AmpR promoter: bla
   4749..5609    +  CDS            AmpR: β-lactamase; bla; confers resistance to ampicillin, carbenicillin, and related antibiotics
   5780..6368    +  rep_origin     ori: high-copy-number ColE1/pMB1/pBR322/pUC origin of replication
   6551..6643    +  CDS            lacI (fragment): lac repressor; lacI; The lac repressor binds to the lac operator to inhibit transcription in E. coli. This inhibition can be relieved by adding lactose or isopropyl-β-D-thiogalactopyranoside (IPTG).
   6656..6677    +  protein_bind   CAP binding site: CAP binding activates transcription in the presence of cAMP. E. coli catabolite activator protein
   6692..6722    +  promoter       lac promoter: promoter for the E. coli lac operon
   6730..6746    +  protein_bind   lac operator: The lac repressor binds to the lac operator to inhibit transcription in E. coli. This inhibition can be relieved by adding lactose or isopropyl-β-D-thiogalactopyranoside (IPTG). lac repressor encoded by lacI
   6791..6809    +  promoter       T3 promoter: promoter for bacteriophage T3 RNA polymerase
   6837..7063    +  promoter       RSV promoter: Rous sarcoma virus enhancer/promoter
   7064..7244    +  LTR            5' LTR (truncated): truncated 5' long terminal repeat (LTR) from HIV-1
   7291..7416    +  misc_feature   HIV-1 Ψ: packaging signal of human immunodeficiency virus type 1
   7400..7763    +  CDS            HIV-1 gag (fragment): gag protein from human immunodeficiency virus 1; gag
   7909..8142    +  misc_feature   RRE: The Rev response element (RRE) of HIV-1 allows for Rev-dependent mRNA export from the nucleus to the cytoplasm.
   8519..8545    +  CDS            Rev (fragment): human immunodeficiency virus 1 (HIV-1) Rev protein; rev; enhances nuclear export of unspliced and incompletely spliced viral mRNAs
   8552..8575    +  promoter       SV40 promoter (fragment): SV40 early promoter
   8576..8647    +  promoter       SV40 promoter (fragment): SV40 enhancer and early promoter
   8671..8806    +  rep_origin     SV40 ori: SV40 origin of replication
   8852..9448    +  CDS            PuroR (fragment): puromycin N-acetyltransferase; pac from Streptomyces; confers resistance to puromycin
   9497..9614    +  misc_feature   cPPT/CTS: central polypurine tract and central termination sequence of HIV-1
   9679..9745    +  CDS            small t antigen (fragment): SV40 (simian virus 40) small t antigen
