[The description below was written by a language model from this plasmid's Addgene catalogue record and pLannotate feature annotations shown in this document.]
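Description:
TFORF3129 is a third-generation-style, self-inactivating lentiviral expression plasmid built on the pLX_TRC317 backbone. It belongs to a barcoded library of transcription factor open reading frames, and this member carries human SMAD7 (reference transcript NM_005904.3). It is maintained in E. coli through a high-copy ColE1/pUC origin with ampicillin resistance. An f1 origin and lac/T7/T3 remnants of the cloning backbone are also present. The depositor notes a risk of plasmid recombination, which is typical of LTR-containing vectors.

The viral genome is transcribed from an RSV promoter fused to a truncated HIV-1 5' LTR, followed by the Ψ packaging signal, a partial gag sequence and the RRE for Rev-dependent nuclear export. Downstream, an SV40 early promoter drives a puromycin N-acetyltransferase cassette for selecting transduced mammalian cells, followed by a cPPT/CTS element that aids nuclear import of the proviral DNA. The EF-1α promoter then drives strong constitutive expression of the SMAD7 coding sequence, which is flanked by attB1 and attB2 scars from Gateway cloning and followed by a C-terminal V5 epitope tag for detection. A WPRE enhances transcript stability and expression, and the ΔU3 3' LTR renders the integrated provirus self-inactivating.

According to the record, each clone in the collection carries a unique 24-bp barcode, but the feature table does not annotate it, so its exact position is not stated. The barcode allows individual ORFs to be identified in pooled overexpression screens, such as those examining how transcription factors direct cell differentiation. SMAD7 itself is an inhibitory SMAD that antagonises TGF-β and activin receptor signalling.
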