Addgene plasmid #144605: TFORF3129
Purpose: Lentiviral vector for overexpressing transcription factor ORFs with unique 24-bp barcodes. Barcodes facilitate identification of transcription factors in pooled screens.
Depositing lab: Feng Zhang. Depositing organization: Broad Institute. Publication: A transcription factor atlas of directed differentiation. Joung J, Ma S, Tay T, Geiger-Schuller KR, Kirchgatterer PC, Verdine VK, Guo B, Arias-Garcia MA, Allen WE, Singh A, Kuksenko O, Abudayyeh OO, Gootenberg JS, Fu Z, Macrae RK, Buenrostro JD, Regev A, Zhang F. Cell. 2023 Jan 5;186(1):209-229.e26. doi: 10.1016/j.cell.2022.11.026. PubMed 36608654.
Backbone
  Vector backbone: pLX_TRC317
  Backbone manufacturer: Broad Institute Genetic Perturbation Platform
  Backbone size w/o insert (bp): 8264
  Vector type: Mammalian Expression, Lentiviral
  Selectable markers: Puromycin
Growth in bacteria
  Bacterial resistance: Ampicillin, 100 μg/mL
  Growth temperature: 37°C
  Growth strain: NEB Stable
  Copy number: High Copy
Gene/Insert
  Gene/Insert name: SMAD7
  Species: H. sapiens (human)
  Insert size (bp): 1487
  Entrez Gene: SMAD7 (a.k.a. CRCS3, MADH7, MADH8)
  Promoter: EF1a
  Tag / fusion protein: V5 (C terminal on insert)
  Cloning method: Gateway Cloning
  Sequencing primers: 5′ GGGTGGAGACTGAAGTTAGGCCAG; 3′ CACATAGCGTAAAAGGAGCAACATAG
Resource information
  A portion of this plasmid was derived from a plasmid made by: Broad Institute Genetic Perturbation Platform
Terms and licenses: Academic/Nonprofit Terms; Industry Terms: Not Available to Industry
Depositor comments: NM_005904.3 Please test multiple small colonies in case of plasmid recombination. To make this collection available in a timely manner, a portion of this collection was not fully sequenced by Addgene. If an Addgene verified full plasmid sequence is not available, please contact us prior to placing an order to request the full sequence.
How to cite: TFORF3129 was a gift from Feng Zhang (Addgene plasmid # 144605 ; http://n2t.net/addgene:144605 ; RRID:Addgene_144605)
