>Addgene plasmid #144605 | TFORF3129 | depositor partial sequence | sequence record 285930 | Insert
ATCGATTGATCAACAAGTTTGTACAAAAAAGTTGGCACCATGTTCAGGACCAAACGATCTGCGCTCGTCC
GGCGTCTCTGGAGGAGCCGTGCGCCCGGCGGCGAGGACGAGGAGGAGGGCGCAGGGGGAGGTGGAGGAGG
AGGCGAGCTGCGGGGAGAAGGGGCGACGGACAGCCGAGCGCATGGGGCCGGTGGCGGCGGCCCGGGCAGG
GCTGGATGCTGCCTGGGCAAGGCGGTGCGAGGTGCCAAAGGTCACCACCATCCCCACCCGCCAGCCGCGG
GCGCCGGCGCGGCCGGGGGCGCCGAGGCGGATCTGAAGGCGCTCACGCACTCGGTGCTCAAGAAACTGAA
GGAGCGGCAGCTGGAGCTGCTGCTCCAGGCCGTGGAGTCCCGCGGCGGGACGCGCACCGCGTGCCTCCTG
CTGCCCGGCCGCCTGGACTGCAGGCTGGGCCCGGGGGCGCCCGCCGGCGCGCAGCCTGCGCAGCCGCCCT
CGTCCTACTCGCTCCCCCTCCTGCTGTGCAAAGTGTTCAGGTGGCCGGATCTCAGGCATTCCTCGGAAGT
CAAGAGGCTGTGTTGCTGTGAATCTTACGGGAAGATCAACCCCGAGCTGGTGTGCTGCAACCCCCATCAC
CTTAGCCGACTCTGCGAACTAGAGTCTCCCCCCCCTCCTTACTCCAGATACCCGATGGATTTTCTCAAAC
CAACTGCAGACTGTCCAGATGCTGTGCCTTCCTCCGCTGAAACAGGGGGAACGAATTATCTGGCCCCTGG
GGGGCTTTCAGATTCCCAACTTCTTCTGGAGCCTGGGGATCGGTCACACTGGTGCGTGGTGGCATACTGG
GAGGAGAAGACGAGAGTGGGGAGGCTCTACTGTGTCCAGGAGCCCTCTCTGGATATCTTCTATGATCTAC
CTCAGGGGAATGGCTTTTGCCTCGGACAGCTCAATTCGGACAACAAGAGTCAGCTGGTGCAGAAGGTGCG
GAGCAAAATCGGCTGCGGCATCCAGCTGACGCGGGAGGTGGATGGTGTGTGGGTGTACAACCGCAGCAGT
TACCCCATCTTCATCAAGTCCGCCACACTGGACAACCCGGACTCCAGGACGCTGTTGGTACACAAGGTGT
TCCCCGGTTTCTCCATCAAGGCTTTCGACTACGAGAAGGCGTACAGCCTGCAGCGGCCCAATGACCACGA
GTTTATGCAGCAGCCGTGGACGGGCTTTACCGTGCAGATCAGCTTTGTGAAGGGCTGGGGCCAGTGCTAC
ACCCGCCAGTTCATCAGCAGCTGCCCGTGCTGGCTAGAGGTCATCTTCAACAGCCGGTTGCCAACTTTCT
TGTACAAAGTGGTTGATATCGGTAAGCCTATCCCTAACCCTCTCCTCGGTCTCGATTCTACGTAGTAATG
AACTAGTCCGTAACTTGAAAGTATTTCGATTTCTTGGCTTTATATATCTTGTGGAAAGGACGATCAGATT
CTGTTACAGAAGTAAAA
