>Addgene plasmid #144605 | TFORF3129 | depositor partial sequence | sequence record 285931 | Barcode
TCAGATTCTGTTACAGAAGTAAAA
